>Addgene plasmid #25727 | piRES-puro-HE4 | depositor partial sequence | sequence record 12056 | Author sequence
ATGCCTGCTTGTCGCCTAGGCCCGCTAGCCGCCGCCCTCCTCCTCAGCCTGCTGCTGTTCGGCTTCACCC
TAGTCTCAGGCACAGGAGCAGAGAAGACTGGCGTGTGCCCCGAGCTCCAGGCTGACCAGAACTGCACGCA
AGAGTGCGTCTCGGACAGCGAATGCGCCGACAACCTCAAGTGCTGCAGCGCGGGCTGTGCCACCTTCTGC
TCTCTGCCCAATGATAAGGAGGGTTCCTGCCCCCAGGTGAACATTAACTTTCCCCAGCTCGGCCTCTGTC
GGGACCAGTGCCAGGTGGACAGCCAGTGTCCTGGCCAGATGAAATGCTGCCGCAATGGCTGTGGGAAGGT
GTCCTGTGTCACTCCCAATTTCTGA
