>Addgene plasmid #25727 | piRES-puro-HE4 | addgene partial sequence | sequence record 31756 | 25727 with CMV-F
TAGAGAACCCACTGCTTACTGGCTTATCGAAATTAATACGACTCACTATAGGGAGACCCAAGCTTGGTAC
CGAGCTCGGATCGATATCTGCGGCCTAGCTAGCGCTTAAGGCCTGTTAACCGGTCGTACGTCTCCGGATT
CGAATTCATGCCTGCTTGTCGCCTAGGCCCGCTAGCCGCCGCCCTCCTCCTCAGCCTGCTGCTGTTCGGC
TTCACCCTAGTCTCAGGCACAGGAGCAGAGAAGACTGGCGTGTGCCCCGAGCTCCAGGCTGACCAGAACT
GCACGCAAGAGTGCGTCTCGGACAGCGAATGCGCCGACAACCTCAAGTGCTGCAGCGCGGGCTGTGCCAC
CTTCTGCTCTCTGCCCAATGATAAGGAGGGTTCCTGCCCCCAGGTGAACATTAACTTTCCCCAGCTCGGC
CTCTGTCGGGACCAGTGCCAGGTGGACAGCCAGTGTCCTGGCCAGATGAAATGCTGCCGCAATGGCTGTG
GGAAGGTGTCCTGTGTCACTCCCAATTTCTGAGCGGCCGCATAGATAACTGATCCAGTGTGCTGGAATTA
ATTCGCTGTCTGCGAGGGCCAGCTGTTGGGGTGAGTACTCCCTCTCAAAAGCGGGCATGACTTCTGCGCT
AAGATTGTCAGTTTCCAAAAACGAGGAGGATTTGATATTCACCTGGCCCGCGGTGATGCCTTTGAGGGTG
GCCGCGTCCATCTGGTCAGAAAAGACAATCTTTTTGTTGTCAAGCTTGAGGTGTGGCAGGCTTGAGATCT
GGCCATACACTTGAGTGACAATGACATCCACTTTGCCTTTCTCTCCACAGGTGTCCACTCCCAGGTCCAA
CTGCAGGTCGAGCATGCATCTAGG
