[The description below was written by a language model from this plasmid's Addgene catalogue record.]
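Description:
piRES-puro-HE4 is a mammalian expression plasmid built on the commercial pIRESpuro2 backbone (about 5.2 kb without insert). It carries the human WFDC2 gene, which encodes WAP four-disulfide core domain 2, also known as HE4. The insert is about 374 bp, corresponds to the reference transcript for WFDC2, and is recorded as unmutated. It was placed in the vector by restriction cloning between EcoRI at the 5′ end and NotI at the 3′ end, and both sites remain intact, so the fragment can be excised or transferred to another vector. No epitope tag or fusion partner is listed. The plasmid is propagated in standard E. coli cloning strains under ampicillin selection; its copy number is recorded as unknown.

As the backbone name indicates, the vector uses a bicistronic design in which the gene of interest and a puromycin resistance gene are joined by an internal ribosome entry site (IRES). Both coding regions are therefore translated from a single transcript, which ties puromycin resistance to expression of the upstream insert. As a result, most cells that survive selection also express HE4, which makes this layout convenient for generating stable pools or clones. The record lists puromycin as the mammalian selectable marker but does not state the promoter, polyadenylation signal or bacterial origin, and no feature table is supplied to confirm them. The record also gives no specific application, but the design supports transient or stable overexpression of human HE4 in cultured mammalian cells.
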