Addgene plasmid #25727: piRES-puro-HE4
Depositing lab: Ronny Drapkin. Depositing organization: Dana-Farber Cancer Institute.
Backbone
  Vector backbone: pIRESpuro2
  Backbone manufacturer: Clonetech
  Backbone size w/o insert (bp): 5200
  Vector type: Mammalian Expression
  Selectable markers: Puromycin
Growth in bacteria
  Bacterial resistance: Ampicillin, 100 μg/mL
  Growth temperature: 37°C
  Growth strain: DH5alpha
  Copy number: Unknown
Gene/Insert
  Gene/Insert name: WAP four-disulfide core domain 2 (alt names: WFDC2; HE4)
  Species: H. sapiens (human)
  Insert size (bp): 374
  Mutation: N/A
  GenBank ID: NM_006103
  Entrez Gene: WFDC2 (a.k.a. EDDM4, HE4, WAP5, dJ461P17.6)
  Cloning method: Restriction Enzyme; 5′ cloning site EcoRI (not destroyed); 3′ cloning site NotI (not destroyed)
  Sequencing primers: 5′ sequence; 3′ sequence
Terms and licenses: Academic/Nonprofit Terms; Industry Terms: Not Available to Industry
How to cite: piRES-puro-HE4 was a gift from Ronny Drapkin (Addgene plasmid # 25727 ; http://n2t.net/addgene:25727 ; RRID:Addgene_25727)
